>Addgene plasmid #78913 | HA-BAP1-C91W-GFP | addgene partial sequence | sequence record 150390 | CMV-F 5'-CGCAAATGGGCGGTAGGCGTG-3'
ACCGTCAGATCCGCTAGCGCTACCGGACTCAGATCTCGAGCTCAAGCTTCGAATTCCAATGGCTTACCCA
TACGATGTTCCAGATTACGCTATGAATAAGGGCTGGCTGGAGCTGGAGAGCGACCCAGGCCTCTTCACCC
TGCTCGTGGAAGATTTCGGTGTCAAGGGGGTGCAAGTGGAGGAGATCTACGACCTTCAGAGCAAATGTCA
GGGCCCTGTATATGGATTTATCTTCCTGTTCAAATGGATCGAAGAGCGCCGGTCCCGGCGAAAGGTCTCT
ACCTTGGTGGATGATACGTCCGTGATTGATGATGATATTGTGAATAACATGTTCTTTGCCCACCAGCTGA
TACCCAACTCTTGGGCAACTCATGCCTTGCTGAGCGTGCTCCTGAACTGCAGCAGCGTGGACCTGGGACC
CACCCTGAGTCGCATGAAGGACTTCACCAAGGGTTTCAGCCCTGAGAGCAAAGGATATGCGATTGGCAAT
GCCCCGGAGTTGGCCAAGGCCCATAATAGCCATGCCAGGCCCGAGCCACGTCACCTCCCTGAGAAGCAGA
ATGGCCTTAGTGCAGTGCGGACCATGGAGGCGTTCCACTTTGTCAGCTATGTGCCTATCACAGGCCGGCT
CTTTGAGCTGGATGGGCTGAAGGTCTACCCCATTGACCATGGGCCCTGGGGGGAGGACGAGGAGTGGACA
GACAAGGCCCGGCGGGTCATCATGGAGCGTATCGGCCTCGCCACTGCAGGGGAGCCCTACCACGACATCC
GCTTCAACCTGATGGCAGTGGTGCC
