>Addgene plasmid #78913 | HA-BAP1-C91W-GFP | addgene partial sequence | sequence record 150392 | EGFP-N 5'-CGTCGCCGTCCAGCTCGACCAG-3'
CCTTGCTCACCATGGTGGCGACCGGTGGATCCGCCTGGCGCTTGGCCTTGTAGGGGCGAGAGCGTTTCCG
CCGGTCAGGCTTCCTCTGCTTGTGGAGCCGGCCGATGCTGACCCCTTGGCGCCGCCGCACGGAGATGTTC
TGCTCCACTAGGTTGGCCAGCATGCCTTCCTGAGCCAGCATGGAGATAAAGGTGCAGATGAACTCATCGT
AGTTGTGGGTCCTTCTCTGGTCATCAATCTTGAACTTCTTCCTCTTCTCTACCTCCTCCTTGAGGCACGC
CTCATAGTTTGCAATCTCAGCCTCCACACACTTCAGCAGTGCCAGCAGCTCCTTGGGTGAGTATTTCTCC
CCACTCAAGGGCTCGCCAGGCCTCACCATCCCCGTCTTCTCTCTGCTGTCCGTGGCTTCCACGACCTCCT
TCTCCACTGGGCTGCTGGACCCCTGGCTGCCTTGGATTGGTCTGATGGAGGGCGAGGAACCCTTCCCACC
CTCTGTCAGCGCCAGGGGACTCAGCACCCCATCCTCAGCCAGGTGCAGCAGGCCTGTGCTGATGACAGGA
CCCAGATCACGGACAGCACGGTTGTAGCGTATGCAGTCAACACGCAGCAGGCTGTCATCCTCTCCAAAAA
GCACCTTGGAGATGTGGGAGGTGACAGGGCTGGAGGGCCGCGTCGGGTTGGCTGAGCGGATAGGCGAGCG
CAGTGGCGAGTTGAAAGCACTGCCGATCTCAGAGGCCGTGTCTGTACTCTCATTGCTGGGGGTGGGTGAG
GGCTGCGAGTGTGTGGGCACTGCCACAGCCGGACTCCCAGCCC
