[The description below was written by a language model from this plasmid's Addgene catalogue record.]
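Description:
HA-BAP1-C91W-GFP is a mammalian expression plasmid built on the Clontech pEGFP-N1 backbone (about 4.7 kb without insert). It is propagated in E. coli as a high-copy plasmid under kanamycin selection. The same backbone provides neomycin resistance, so transfected mammalian cells can be selected with G418 if stable expression is wanted. No feature table accompanies the record, so elements such as the origin of replication and polyadenylation signal are not individually listed, although the use of an SV40 polyA reverse sequencing primer is consistent with the standard pEGFP-N1 layout.

The payload is human BAP1 (BRCA1-associated protein 1, a ubiquitin carboxy-terminal hydrolase family deubiquitinase) carrying the C91W substitution, cloned between the EcoRI and BamHI sites of the multiple cloning site. Transcription is driven by the CMV promoter, giving strong constitutive expression in most mammalian cell lines. The insert carries an N-terminal HA epitope tag, and it is placed upstream of the backbone's EGFP coding sequence. The product is therefore an HA-BAP1(C91W)-EGFP fusion that can be followed by live or fixed-cell fluorescence through EGFP and detected or immunoprecipitated through HA.

The associated study examined how germline BAP1 mutations impair the protein's function in DNA double-strand break repair. This construct is suited to comparing the localisation and behaviour of the C91W mutant with other BAP1 forms in that setting. The record does not itself describe the functional consequence of the substitution, although C91 is generally known as the catalytic cysteine of BAP1.
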