Addgene plasmid #78913: HA-BAP1-C91W-GFP
Purpose: Mammalian expression of BAP1 with C91W and an EGFP fusion
Depositing lab: Michael Hendzel. Publication: Germline mutations in BAP1 impair its function in DNA double-strand break repair. Ismail IH, Davidson R, Gagne JP, Xu ZZ, Poirier GG, Hendzel MJ. Cancer Res. 2014 Aug 15;74(16):4282-94. doi: 10.1158/0008-5472.CAN-13-3109. Epub 2014 Jun 3. PubMed 24894717.
Backbone
  Vector backbone: pEGFP-N1
  Backbone manufacturer: Clontech
  Backbone size w/o insert (bp): 4700
  Vector type: Mammalian Expression
  Selectable markers: Neomycin (select with G418)
Growth in bacteria
  Bacterial resistance: Kanamycin, 50 μg/mL
  Growth temperature: 37°C
  Growth strain: DH5alpha
  Copy number: High Copy
Gene/Insert
  Gene/Insert name: BAP1
  Species: H. sapiens (human)
  Mutation: C91W
  Entrez Gene: BAP1 (a.k.a. HUCEP-13, KURIS, TPDS1, UBM2, UCHL2, UVM2, hucep-6)
  Promoter: CMV
  Tag / fusion protein: HA (N terminal on insert); EGFP (C terminal on backbone)
  Cloning method: Restriction Enzyme; 5′ cloning site EcoRI (unknown if destroyed); 3′ cloning site BamHI (unknown if destroyed)
  Sequencing primers: 5′ CMV-F; 3′ SV40pA-R
Terms and licenses: Academic/Nonprofit Terms; Industry Terms: Not Available to Industry
How to cite: HA-BAP1-C91W-GFP was a gift from Michael Hendzel (Addgene plasmid # 78913 ; http://n2t.net/addgene:78913 ; RRID:Addgene_78913)
